>Addgene plasmid #19882 | pFRT/TO/FLAG/HA-DEST PABPC4 | addgene full sequence | sequence record 370127 | Addgene NGS Result
GACATTGATTATTGACTAGTTATTAATAGTAATCAATTACGGGGTCATTAGTTCATAGCCCATATATGGA
GTTCCGCGTTACATAACTTACGGTAAATGGCCCGCCTGGCTGACCGCCCAACGACCCCCGCCCATTGACG
TCAATAATGACGTATGTTCCCATAGTAACGCCAATAGGGACTTTCCATTGACGTCAATGGGTGGAGTATT
TACGGTAAACTGCCCACTTGGCAGTACATCAAGTGTATCATATGCCAAGTACGCCCCCTATTGACGTCAA
TGACGGTAAATGGCCCGCCTGGCATTATGCCCAGTACATGACCTTATGGGACTTTCCTACTTGGCAGTAC
ATCTACGTATTAGTCATCGCTATTACCATGGTGATGCGGTTTTGGCAGTACATCAATGGGCGTGGATAGC
GGTTTGACTCACGGGGATTTCCAAGTCTCCACCCCATTGACGTCAATGGGAGTTTGTTTTGGCACCAAAA
TCAACGGGACTTTCCAAAATGTCGTAACAACTCCGCCCCATTGACGCAAATGGGCGGTAGGCGTGTACGG
TGGGAGGTCTATATAAGCAGAGCTCTCCCTATCAGTGATAGAGATCTCCCTATCAGTGATAGAGATCGTC
GACGAGCTCGTTTAGTGAACCGTCAGATCGCCTGGAGACGCCATCCACGCTGTTTTGACCTCCATAGAAG
ACACCGGGACCGATCCAGCCTCCGGACTCTAGCGTTTAAACTTAAGCTTGGTACCATGGACTACAAGGAC
GACGATGACAAGTACCCTTATGACGTGCCCGATTACGCTTTGAACCAGATATCAACAAGTTTGTACAAAA
AAGCAGGCTCCACCATGGGAACCAATTCAGTCGACATGAACGCTGCGGCCAGCAGCTACCCCATGGCCTC
CCTGTACGTGGGCGACCTGCATTCGGACGTCACCGAGGCCATGCTGTACGAAAAGTTCAGCCCCGCGGGG
CCTGTGCTGTCCATCCGGGTCTGCCGCGATATGATCACCCGCCGCTCCCTGGGCTATGCCTACGTCAACT
TCCAGCAGCCGGCCGACGCTGAGCGGGCTTTGGACACCATGAACTTTGATGTGATTAAGGGAAAGCCAAT
CCGCATCATGTGGTCTCAGAGGGATCCCTCTTTGAGAAAATCTGGTGTGGGAAACGTCTTCATCAAGAAC
CTGGACAAATCTATAGATAACAAGGTACTTTATGATACTTTTTCTGCTTTTGGAAACATACTGTCCTGCA
AGGTGGTGTGTGATGAGAACGGCTCTAAGGGTTATGCCTTTGTCCACTTCGAGACCCAAGAGGCTGCCGA
CAAGGCCATCGAGAAGATGAATGGCATGCTCCTCAATGACCGCAAAGTATTTGTGGGCAGATTCAAGTCT
CGCAAAGAGCGGGAAGCTGAGCTTGGAGCCAAAGCCAAGGAATTCACCAATGTTTATATCAAAAACTTTG
GGGAAGAGGTGGATGATGAGAGTCTGAAAGAGCTATTCAGTCAGTTTGGTAAGACCCTAAGTGTCAAGGT
GATGAGAGATCCCAATGGGAAATCCAAAGGCTTTGGCTTTGTGAGTTACGAAAAACACGAGGATGCCAAT
AAGGCTGTGGAAGAGATGAATGGAAAAGAAATAAGTGGTAAAATCATATTTGTAGGCCGTGCACAAAAGA
AAGTAGAACGGCAGGCAGAGTTAAAACGGAAATTTGAACAGTTGAAACAGGAGAGAATTAGTCGATATCA
GGGGGTGAATCTCTACATTAAGAACTTGGATGACACTATTGATGATGAGAAATTAAGGAAAGAATTTTCT
CCTTTTGGATCAATTACCAGTGCTAAGGTAATGCTGGAGGATGGAAGAAGCAAAGGGTTTGGCTTCGTCT
GCTTCTCATCTCCTGAAGAAGCAACCAAAGCAGTCACTGAGATGAATGGACGCATTGTGGGCTCCAAGCC
ACTATATGTTGCCCTGGCCCAGAGGAAGGAAGAGAGAAAGGCTCACCTGACCAACCAGTATATGCAACGA
GTGGCTGGAATGAGAGCACTTCCTGCCAATGCCATCTTAAATCAGTTCCAGCCTGCAGCGGGTGGCTACT
TTGTGCCAGCAGTCCCACAGGCTCAGGGAAGGCCTCCATATTATACACCTAACCAGTTAGCACAGATGAG
GCCTAATCCACGCTGGCAGCAAGGTGGGAGACCTCAAGGCTTCCAAGGAATGCCAAGTGCTATACGCCAG
TCTGGGCCTCGTCCAACTCTTCGCCATCTGGCTCCAACTGGTAATGCTCCGGCCTCTCGTGGCCTCCCTA
CTACCACTCAGAGAGTCGGCGTTCCCACAGCTGTGCAGAACTTAGCGCCACGCGCTGCTGTTGCTGCTGC
TGCTCCCCGGGCTGTTGCCCCCTACAAATACGCCTCCAGTGTCCGCAGCCCTCATCCTGCCATACAGCCT
CTGCAGGCACCCCAGCCTGCGGTCCATGTGCAGGGGCAGGAGCCACTGACTGCCTCCATGCTGGCTGCAG
CACCCCCCCAGGAACAGAAGCAGATGCTGGGAGAACGCTTGTTCCCACTCATCCAAACAATGCATTCAAA
TCTGGCTGGGAAGATCACGGGAATGCTGCTGGAGATAGACAACTCTGAGCTGCTGCACATGTTAGAGTCC
CCCGAGTCTCTCCGCTCCAAGGTGGATGAAGCTGTAGCAGTTCTACAGGCTCATCATGCCAAGAAAGAAG
CTGCCCAGAAGGTGGGCGCTGTTGCTGCTGCTACCTCTTAGGCGGCCGCACTCGAGATATCTAGACCCAG
CTTTCTTGTACAAAGTGGTTGATATCCAGCACAGTGGCGGCCGCTCAAGTCTAGAGGGCCCGCGGTTCGA
AGGTAAGCCTATCCCTAACCCTCTCCTCGGTCTCGATTCTACGCGTACCTGATCCGCGGCCGCATAGATA
ACTGATCCAGTGTGCCTCGAGTCTAGAGGGCCCGTTTAAACCCGCTGATCAGCCTCGACTGTGCCTTCTA
GTTGCCAGCCATCTGTTGTTTGCCCCTCCCCCGTGCCTTCCTTGACCCTGGAAGGTGCCACTCCCACTGT
CCTTTCCTAATAAAATGAGGAAATTGCATCGCATTGTCTGAGTAGGTGTCATTCTATTCTGGGGGGTGGG
GTGGGGCAGGACAGCAAGGGGGAGGATTGGGAAGACAATAGCAGGCATGCTGGGGATGCGGTGGGCTCTA
TGGCTTCTGAGGCGGAAAGAACCAGCTGGGGCTCTAGGGGGTATCCCC
[124 nt withheld, positions 3269-3392]
C
[91 nt withheld, positions 3394-3484]
AGGGTGATGGTTCACGTACCTAGAAGTTCCTATTCCGAAGTTCCTATTCTCTAGAAAGTATAGGAACTTC
CTTGGCCAAAAAGCCTGAACTCACCGCGACGTCTGTCGAGAAGTTTCTGATCGAAAAGTTCGACAGCGTC
TCCGACCTGATGCAGCTCTCGGAGGGCGAAGAATCTCGTGCTTTCAGCTTCGATGTAGGAGGGCGTGGAT
ATGTCCTGCGGGTAAATAGCTGCGCCGATGGTTTCTACAAAGATCGTTATGTTTATCGGCACTTTGCATC
GGCCGCGCTCCCGATTCCGGAAGTGCTTGACATTGGGGAATTCAGCGAGAGCCTGACCTATTGCATCTCC
CGCCGTGCACAGGGTGTCACGTTGCAAGACCTGCCTGAAACCGAACTGCCCGCTGTTCTGCAGCCGGTCG
CGGAGGCCATGGATGCGATCGCTGCGGCCGATCTTAGCCAGACGAGCGGGTTCGGCCCATTCGGACCGCA
AGGAATCGGTCAATACACTACATGGCGTGATTTCATATGCGCGATTGCTGATCCCCATGTGTATCACTGG
CAAACTGTGATGGACGACACCGTCAGTGCGTCCGTCGCGCAGGCTCTCGATGAGCTGATGCTTTGGGCCG
AGGACTGCCCCGAAGTCCGGCACCTCGTGCACGCGGATTTCGGCTCCAACAATGTCCTGACGGACAATGG
CCGCATAACAGCGGTCATTGACTGGAGCGAGGCGATGTTCGGGGATTCCCAATACGAGGTCGCCAACATC
TTCTTCTGGAGGCCGTGGTTGGCTTGTATGGAGCAGCAGACGCGCTACTTCGAGCGGAGGCATCCGGAGC
TTGCAGGATCGCCGCGGCTCCGGGCGTATATGCTCCGCATTGGTCTTGACCAACTCTATCAGAGCTTGGT
TGACGGCAATTTCGATGATGCAGCTTGGGCGCAGGGTCGATGCGACGCAATCGTCCGATCCGGAGCCGGG
ACTGTCGGGCGTACACAAATCGCCCGCAGAAGCGCGGCCGTCTGGACCGATGGCTGTGTAGAAGTACTCG
CCGATAGTGGAAACCGACGCCCCAGCACTCGTCCGAGGGCAAAGGAATAGCACGTACTACGAGATTTCGA
TTCCACCGCCGCCTTCTATGAAAGGTTGGGCTTCGGAATCGTTTTCCGGGACGCCGGCTGGATGATCCTC
CAGCGCGGGGATCTCATGCTGGAGTTCTTCGCCCACCCCAACTTGTTTATTGCAGCTTATAATGGTTACA
AATAAAGCAATAGCATCACAAATTTCACAAATAAAGCATTTTTTTCACTGCATTCTAGTTGTGGTTTGTC
CAAACTCATCAATGTATCTTATCATGTCTGTATACCGTCGACCTCTAGCTAGAGCTTGGCGTAATCATGG
TCATAGCTGTTTCCTGTGTGAAATTGTTATCCGCTCACAATTCCACACAACATACGAGCCGGAAGCATAA
AGTGTAAAGCCTGGGGTGCCTAATGAGTGAGCTAACTCACATTAATTGCGTTGCGCTCACTGCCCGCTTT
CCAGTCGGGAAACCTGTCGTGCCAGCTGCATTAATGAATCGGCCAACGCGCGGGGAGAGGCGGTTTGCGT
ATTGGGCGCTCTTCCGCTTCCTCGCTCACTGACTCGCTGCGCTCGGTCGTTCGGCTGCGGCGAGCGGTAT
CAGCTCACTCAAAGGCGGTAATACGGTTATCCACAGAATCAGGGGATAACGCAGGAAAGAACATGTGAGC
AAAAGGCCAGCAAAAGGCCAGGAACCGTAAAAAGGCCGCGTTGCTGGCGTTTTTCCATAGGCTCCGCCCC
CCTGACGAGCATCACAAAAATCGACGCTCAAGTCAGAGGTGGCGAAACCCGACAGGACTATAAAGATACC
AGGCGTTTCCCCCTGGAAGCTCCCTCGTGCGCTCTCCTGTTCCGACCCTGCCGCTTACCGGATACCTGTC
CGCCTTTCTCCCTTCGGGAAGCGTGGCGCTTTCTCATAGCTCACGCTGTAGGTATCTCAGTTCGGTGTAG
GTCGTTCGCTCCAAGCTGGGCTGTGTGCACGAACCCCCCGTTCAGCCCGACCGCTGCGCCTTATCCGGTA
ACTATCGTCTTGAGTCCAACCCGGTAAGACACGACTTATCGCCACTGGCAGCAGCCACTGGTAACAGGAT
TAGCAGAGCGAGGTATGTAGGCGGTGCTACAGAGTTCTTGAAGTGGTGGCCTAACTACGGCTACACTAGA
AGAACAGTATTTGGTATCTGCGCTCTGCTGAAGCCAGTTACCTTCGGAAAAAGAGTTGGTAGCTCTTGAT
CCGGCAAACAAACCACCGCTGGTAGCGGTGGTTTTTTTGTTTGCAAGCAGCAGATTACGCGCAGAAAAAA
AGGATCTCAAGAAGATCCTTTGATCTTTTCTACGGGGTCTGACGCTCAGTGGAACGAAAACTCACGTTAA
GGGATTTTGGTCATGAGATTATCAAAAAGGATCTTCACCTAGATCCTTTTAAATTAAAAATGAAGTTTTA
AATCAATCTAAAGTATATATGAGTAAACTTGGTCTGACAGTTACCAATGCTTAATCAGTGAGGCACCTAT
CTCAGCGATCTGTCTATTTCGTTCATCCATAGTTGCCTGACTCCCCGTCGTGTAGATAACTACGATACGG
GAGGGCTTACCATCTGGCCCCAGTGCTGCAATGATACCGCGAGACCCACGCTCACCGGCTCCAGATTTAT
CAGCAATAAACCAGCCAGCCGGAAGGGCCGAGCGCAGAAGTGGTCCTGCAACTTTATCCGCCTCCATCCA
GTCTATTAATTGTTGCCGGGAAGCTAGAGTAAGTAGTTCGCCAGTTAATAGTTTGCGCAACGTTGTTGCC
ATTGCTACAGGCATCGTGGTGTCACGCTCGTCGTTTGGTATGGCTTCATTCAGCTCCGGTTCCCAACGAT
CAAGGCGAGTTACATGATCCCCCATGTTGTGCAAAAAAGCGGTTAGCTCCTTCGGTCCTCCGATCGTTGT
CAGAAGTAAGTTGGCCGCAGTGTTATCACTCATGGTTATGGCAGCACTGCATAATTCTCTTACTGTCATG
CCATCCGTAAGATGCTTTTCTGTGACTGGTGAGTACTCAACCAAGTCATTCTGAGAATAGTGTATGCGGC
GACCGAGTTGCTCTTGCCCGGCGTCAATACGGGATAATACCGCGCCACATAGCAGAACTTTAAAAGTGCT
CATCATTGGAAAACGTTCTTCGGGGCGAAAACTCTCAAGGATCTTACCGCTGTTGAGATCCAGTTCGATG
TAACCCACTCGTGCACCCAACTGATCTTCAGCATCTTTTACTTTCACCAGCGTTTCTGGGTGAGCAAAAA
CAGGAAGGCAAAATGCCGCAAAAAAGGGAATAAGGGCGACACGGAAATGTTGAATACTCATACTCTTCCT
TTTTCAATATTATTGAAGCATTTATCAGGGTTATTGTCTCATGAGCGGATACATATTTGAATGTATTTAG
AAAAATAAACAAATAGGGGTTCCGCGCACATTTCCCCGAAAAGTGCCACCTGACGTCGACGGATCGGGAG
ATCTCCCGATCCCCTATGGTGCACTCTCAGTACAATCTGCTCTGATGCCGCATAGTTAAGCCAGTATCTG
CTCCCTGCTTGTGTGTTGGAGGTCGCTGAGTAGTGCGCGAGCAAAATTTAAGCTACAACAAGGCAAGGCT
TGACCGACAATTGCATGAAGAATCTGCTTAGGGTTAGGCGTTTTGCGCTGCTTCGCGATGTACGGGCCAG
ATATACGCGTT
Features (pLannotate 1.2.2; 25 found; start..end, strand, type, name):
      1..380     +  enhancer       CMV enhancer: human cytomegalovirus immediate early enhancer
    381..584     +  promoter       CMV promoter: human cytomegalovirus (CMV) immediate early promoter
    586..605     +  promoter       PLtetO-1 promoter (fragment): modified phage lambda PL promoter with tet operator sites (Lutz and Bujard, 1997)
    607..626     +  promoter       PLtetO-1 promoter (fragment): modified phage lambda PL promoter with tet operator sites (Lutz and Bujard, 1997)
    634..667     +  promoter       TRE3GV promoter (fragment): 3rd-generation Tet-responsive promoter that can be activated by binding of Tet-On® 3G, optimized for retroviral and lentiviral vectors
    762..782     +  CDS            FLAG (fragment): FLAG® epitope tag, followed by an enterokinase cleavage site
    825..849     +  protein_bind   attB1: mutant version of attB; recombination site for the Gateway® BP reaction BP Clonase™
    876..2768    +  CDS            PABPC4: PABP4_HUMAN - Also known as APP1, PABP4. Experimental evidence at protein level: Swiss-Prot protein existence level 1. Binds the poly(A) tail of mRNA. May be involved in cytoplasmic regulatory processes of mRNA metabolism. Can probably bind to cytoplasmic RNA sequences other than poly(A) in vivo (By similarity). From Homo sapiens (Human).
   2795..2819    -  protein_bind   attB2: mutant version of attB; recombination site for the Gateway® BP reaction BP Clonase™
   2872..2913    +  CDS            V5 tag: epitope tag from simian virus 5
   2999..3223    +  polyA_signal   bGH poly(A) signal: bovine growth hormone polyadenylation signal
   3227..3248    +  promoter       SV40 promoter (fragment): SV40 enhancer and early promoter
   3269..3502    +  rep_origin     f1 ori (fragment) (sequence partly withheld): f1 bacteriophage origin of replication; arrow indicates direction of (+) strand synthesis
   3507..3554    +  protein_bind   FRT: FLP-mediated recombination occurs in the 8-bp core sequence TCTAGAAA (Turan and Bode, 2011). FLP recombinase from the Saccharomyces cerevisiae 2μ plasmid
   3562..4584    +  CDS            HygR: aminoglycoside phosphotransferase from E. coli; aph(4)-Ia; confers resistance to hygromycin
   4594..4719    +  CDS            ble (fragment): BLE_KLEPN - Experimental evidence at protein level: Swiss-Prot protein existence level 1. Binding protein with a strong affinity to the bleomycin family of antibiotics. Binds to CL990; an antimitotic-antibiotic compound. From Klebsiella pneumoniae.
   4714..4835    +  polyA_signal   SV40 poly(A) signal: SV40 polyadenylation signal
   4908..4924    -  protein_bind   lac operator: The lac repressor binds to the lac operator to inhibit transcription in E. coli. This inhibition can be relieved by adding lactose or isopropyl-β-D-thiogalactopyranoside (IPTG). lac repressor encoded by lacI
   4932..4962    -  promoter       lac promoter: promoter for the E. coli lac operon
   4977..4998    -  protein_bind   CAP binding site: CAP binding activates transcription in the presence of cAMP. E. coli catabolite activator protein
   5011..5103    -  CDS            lacI (fragment): lac repressor; lacI; The lac repressor binds to the lac operator to inhibit transcription in E. coli. This inhibition can be relieved by adding lactose or isopropyl-β-D-thiogalactopyranoside (IPTG).
   5286..5874    -  rep_origin     ori: high-copy-number ColE1/pMB1/pBR322/pUC origin of replication
   6045..6905    -  CDS            AmpR: β-lactamase; bla; confers resistance to ampicillin, carbenicillin, and related antibiotics
   6906..7010    -  promoter       AmpR promoter: bla
   7069..7121    -  misc_feature   bom (fragment): basis of mobility region from pBR322
