[The description below was written by a language model from this plasmid's Addgene catalogue record and pLannotate feature annotations shown in this document.]
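Description:
pFRT/TO/FLAG/HA-DEST PABPC4 is a mammalian expression plasmid carrying the human cytoplasmic poly(A) binding protein 4 (PABPC4) coding sequence, introduced by Gateway recombination into the pFRT/TO/FLAG/HA-DEST destination backbone. The sequenced record is 7,275 nt. In bacteria it is propagated as a high-copy plasmid through a ColE1/pUC-type origin and selected with ampicillin via the β-lactamase gene. A fragment of the f1 origin and remnants of lac regulatory sequence are also annotated in the backbone.

The expression cassette is driven by the CMV immediate early enhancer and promoter, followed directly by short sequences annotated as tet operator-containing fragments. This fits the "TO" in the name and implies that transcription can be repressed by Tet repressor and induced with tetracycline or doxycycline in suitable host cells. Downstream lies an N-terminal FLAG/HA tandem tag supplied by the backbone (the annotation picks up only the FLAG portion), then attB1, the PABPC4 open reading frame, attB2 and the bGH polyadenylation signal. A V5 tag sequence is annotated after attB2, but the record does not indicate that it is fused to the protein.

An FRT site sits immediately upstream of a hygromycin resistance gene with no evident promoter of its own, followed by an SV40 poly(A) signal. This is the arrangement used for FLP-mediated integration into a genomic FRT site, where recombination places the marker behind a resident promoter so that hygromycin selects correct integrants. The construct therefore suits generation of isogenic stable cell lines with inducible FLAG/HA-PABPC4. The tagged protein can be used for affinity purification, in keeping with the associated study of Argonaute-containing ribonucleoprotein complexes and their bound mRNAs.
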