Addgene plasmid #19882: pFRT/TO/FLAG/HA-DEST PABPC4
Depositing lab: Thomas Tuschl. Depositing organization: Rockefeller University. Publication: Molecular characterization of human Argonaute-containing ribonucleoprotein complexes and their bound target mRNAs. Landthaler M, Gaidatzis D, Rothballer A, Chen PY, Soll SJ, Dinic L, Ojo T, Hafner M, Zavolan M, Tuschl T. RNA. 2008 Dec;14(12):2580-96. doi: 10.1261/rna.1351608. Epub 2008 Oct 31. PubMed 18978028.
Backbone
  Vector backbone: pFRT/TO/FLAG/HA-DEST
  Backbone size w/o insert (bp): 5421
  Vector type: Mammalian Expression
Growth in bacteria
  Bacterial resistance: Ampicillin, 100 μg/mL
  Growth temperature: 37°C
  Growth strain: DH5alpha
  Copy number: High Copy
Gene/Insert
  Gene/Insert name: Poly(A) binding protein, cytoplasmic 4 (alt name: PABPC4; APP1; APP-1; PABP4; iPABP; FLJ43938)
  Species: H. sapiens (human)
  Insert size (bp): 1935
  GenBank ID: AAH65540.1
  Entrez Gene: PABPC4 (a.k.a. APP-1, APP1, PABP4, iPABP)
  Tag / fusion protein: FLAG/HA (N terminal on backbone)
  Cloning method: Gateway Cloning
  Sequencing primers: 5′ CMV
Terms and licenses: Academic/Nonprofit Terms; Industry Terms: Not Available to Industry
How to cite: pFRT/TO/FLAG/HA-DEST PABPC4 was a gift from Thomas Tuschl (Addgene plasmid # 19882 ; http://n2t.net/addgene:19882 ; RRID:Addgene_19882)
